>Addgene plasmid #28034 | pTGV-ProK Express SMR5454 | depositor full sequence | sequence record 13264 | Author sequence
GCCCTGGCGCGCCTAGGCCATATGGGCCCGGGCGAGCATATTGATCCGCTGCAAACTGAAATTGGCAGCA
TGGTCTATGCGGTGAAACCAGGCGATGGTTCTGCGCGTGAACAGGCGGCGAGCTGCCAGCGTGTGATTGG
CGGTCTGGCGAATATTGCCGAGGAGTACGCGACTAAACGCTATCGTTCTAACGTCATCAACTGGGGGATG
TTACCGCTGCAAATGGCGGAAGTACCAACCTTTGAAGTGGGGGATTACATTTACATCCCTGGCATTAAAG
CGGCGCTGGATAATCCGGGTACGACGTTTAAAGGTTATGTGATCCATGAAGATGCGCCGGTAACGGAAAT
TACGCTCTATATGGAAAGTCTGACTGCTGAAGAGCGCGAGATTATCAAGGCGGGTAGTTTGATTAACTTC
AATAAAAACCGTCAGATGTAAAAAGCGCCATGTGAATGTAGGTCGCATTCGGCACTTATTGTCGGATGCG
ATGCTTGCGCATCTTATCCGACCTACGAATCGCATCGAATCTGTAGGCCAGATAAGGCATTTTCGCAGCA
TCCGGCACTTATTGTCGGATGCGATGCTTGCGCATCTTATCCGACCTACAAATCGCATCGAACCGTAGGC
CGGATAAGGCGTTTACGCCGCATCCGGCAAATAGTTAATTGCTCTTACTTCTTCGCCTCTGCAACCACTT
TACTACCCACGCCGCGGTTATTGTATTCCCACATGCGGTTGTAGTTAGTGTCATTCAGATTGCGCTGTAT
TTCGTCGTTATCATCTACGCTGCCGGTATTACCCGCAAACGGACGATTAGAGATCACCGCATCGGCCCAC
GGTTTAGCCGTGTTAAAACCTTCGTTGATGGCGCTATCACGGATCACCACCTGACCGTTGGTATTGGCAT
CAACATCCAGCGAGCGGCCCAGTTGCGCCACACCATCACCGAAAGCATTGAAACGGCTGTTTACGGCGAG
GAAACCGTAGTAAATGTTGGACAGCGTAGCCGGTGCAAACACATACGCTTCTTGCTGAGTACGTGAGTTC
ACCACGCGGAATTCGGTGTTATCGAACACCACTGCGCCGCGACCAGAAACGATATCCACATCCCCTTCAA
TGTAGCTGTTGGTCACCAGCGTACGCGGCTGACGATTCGTTTCCAGACGGTTCTGCACACCGCTGTTGGT
GACAAAGAAGGTGTTCTGACGACCGAGAATGTTAACGTTGTTAATCTGTACCTGGTCACCATCAGTACGC
AGTGCCACCGCCGGATGGTTACCTGCATCTACGCTATCGCCCAGCGTGTTTTCGATGGTCAGATTTTGCA
GTTGCAGGCCATTGTTTTGTGACCAGAAGACCGCAGAGCAGAGAACACCGATACTGTCGCTGCGTTTGCT
CTGGCAGCTATCGTACATATACCACGCTGGTTTACCTGGCATATATTTGCCGCGCGGGTTGACGTCGTGA
CGCCAGTCGGCAGGGCTCATGCCACCATCAAGGGAAAGCCCAATCTTCACATCAATCGGTTTTTCACCTG
TACCGTACAGAGTAATTCCACCCGGAGCGGCAGGGACATATACCGTTCCCTGATACTCACCAGGCATCAC
GGCAATATACTGGCGCTTGTTGGTACGCTTGATAATTGCCGCATCTACCGCCGCCTGAATCGTGGTATGC
GTTACACCTTGAGTGCCCGCCGGGCCGACAACAAAGTCAGGTTGCGCAGGCAGGGTAATCGGGGAAGGAT
TCCACGCTGCAGCACCTGGTGTCAGGGATGCAAAATAGTGTTGAGCATCGAAATTCTGCGCTTCTTTTGC
CGACAGAATCGGGCGAGAAGAGGTACCAGGCGCGGTTTGATCAGAAGGACGTTGATCGGGCGGGGTTGAG
CTACAGGCGGTCAGCGTCACGCCAAAAGCCAATGCCAGCGCCAGACGGGAAACTGAAAATGTGTTCACAG
GTTGCTCCGGGCTATGAAATAGAAAAATGAATCCGTTGAAGGCATGCTCTAGCTCCCGCCATTCAGAGAA
GAAACCAATTGTCCATATTGCATCAGACATTGCCGTCACTGCGTCTTTTACTGGCTCTTCTCGCTAACCC
AACCGGTAACCCCGCTTATTAAAAGCATTCTGTAACAAAGCGGGACCAAAGCCATGACAAAAACGCGTAA
CAAAAGTGTCTATAATCACGGCAGAAAAGTCCACATTGATTATTTGCACGGCGTCACACTTTGCTATGCC
ATAGCATTTTTATCCATAAGATTAGCGGATCCTACCTGACGCTTTTTATCGCAACTCTCTACTGTTTCTC
CATACCCGTTTTCTAGAGCTCGAGGTAGATCTGAAAGCTTGAATCGATGTACGTACCGGTGCGAAACGGG
AAGGTAAAAAGACAAAAAGTTGTTTTTAATACCTTTAAGTGATACCAGATGGCATTGCGCCATCTGGCAG
AGTGATTAACTAAACATCGCAGTAATCGAGGCGCTTGCCAGAGAGTGGAAATGAACGTTAAACCCGACCA
TCGCGCCGCTGGCACCTTCATCGACATCAATACGTTCTATATCCAGCGCGTGAACGGTAAAAATGTAGCG
ATGAGTTTCGCCTTTCGGCGGTGCTGCGCCATCGTACCCGGTTTTACCAAAGTCGGTACGCGTCTGCAAA
ACGCCGTCTGGCATTGCTACCAGACCAGAGCCAAACCCTTGCGGTAATACGCGGGTATCAGCGGGTAAGT
TAACAACTACCCAGTGCCACCAGCCGGAGCCGGTTGGCGCATCCGGGTCGTAGCAGGTGACAACAAAACT
TTTCGTTCCCGCAGGAACATCATCCCACGCCAGATGCGGTGAAATATTATCGCCATCGTAACCCATGCCG
TTAAAGACATGACGATGCGGCAATTTATCGCCATCGCGCAGATCGTTACTGATGAGTTTCATGAACCCTC
CTTTCTTGTTTGCAGAAAGTGTAGCCAGAAACCCTCACGCGGACTTCTCGTTATTGGCAAAAAAATGTTT
CATCCTGTACCGCGCGGTTAACCGCTGCGGTCAGACGCTGCAACTGTTGCGGGAGAATAATATAGGGCGG
CATCAGGTAAATCAGTTTGCCAAAAGGCCGGATCCAGACACCCTGTTCGACAAAGAATTTTTGCAGCGCC
GCCATATTCACCGGATGAGTGGTTTCGACCACGCCAATGGCCCCCAGTACGCGCACATCGGCAACCATTT
CGGCATCACGGGCGGGGGCAAGTTGCTCGCGCAGCTGTACTTCAATATCCGCCACCTGTTGCTGCCAGTC
GCCAGATTCGAGAATCGCCAGGCTGGCGTTTGCTGCCGCGCAGGCCAGCGGATTGCCCATAAAAGTTGGC
CCATGCATAAAGCAACCGGCTTCACCGTTACTGATGGTTTCTGCAACCTCGCGCGTGGTGAGTGTGGCGG
AAAGGGTCATTGTGCCGCCGGTTAAGGCTTTACCGAGGCACAAAATGTCCGGCGCGATTTCTGCATGTTC
ACAGGCAAACAGTTTCCCGGTACGACCAAATCCAGTGGCGATCTCGTCGGCAATCAGCAAGATACCTTCG
CGATCGCATATTTTGCGGATTCGTTTTAACCATTCCGGATGGTACATGCGCATCCCGCCTGCGCCCTGGA
CAATCGGCTCAATGATCACCGCCGCGATTTCATGACGATGCGCCGCCATCAGGCGGGCAAAGCCCACCAT
ATCGCGCTCATCCCATTCGCCATCCATGCGGCTTTGCGGGGCGGGAGCAAACAGGTTTTCTGGCAGGTAG
CCTTTCCACAGACTGTGCATTGAGTTATCCGGATCGCACACCGACATCGCGCCAAAGGTATCGCCATGAT
AACCATTGCGGAAGGTCAGAAAACGCTGGCGCGCTTCGCCTTTGGCTTGCCAGTACTGCAACGCCATTTT
CATCGCCACTTCCACCGCTACGGAACCGGAGTCCGCGAGAAAAACGCACTCCAGCGGTTGCGGCGTCATC
GCCACCAGTTTGCGGCACAGCTCAATGGCTGGCGCATGGGTGATACCGCCAAACATCACATGCGACATGG
CATCAATTTGCGACTTCATCGCCGCATTAAGCTGCGGGTGATTGTAGCCGTGGATCGCCGCCCACCAGGA
CGACATACCGTCAACCAGGCGTCTGCCGTCAGACAAAATCAGCTCGCAACCTTCGGCGCTCACCACCGGA
TAAACCGGCAGAGGGGAGGTCATGGATGTGTATGGGTGCCAGATATGGCGTTGGTCAAAGGCAAGATCGT
CCGTTGTCATAATCGACTTGTAAACCAAATTGAAAAGATTTAGGTTTACAAGTCTACACCGAATTAACAA
CAAAAAACACGTTTTGGAGAAGCCCCATGGCTCACCGCCCACGCTGGACATTGTCGCAAGTCACAGAATT
ATTTGAAAAACCGTTGCTGGATCTGCTGTTTGAAGCGCAGCAGGTGCATCGCCAGCATTTCGATCCTCGT
CAGGTGCAGGTCAGCACGTTGCTGCATATGGCGCGCCTAGGCCAATTGGGCCCGGGCATATGGGTGTGAA
ATACCGCACAGATGCGTAAGGAGAAAATACCGCATCAGGCGCTCTTCCGCTTCCTCGCTCACTGACTCGC
TGCGCTCGGTCGTTCGGCTGCGGCGAGCGGTATCAGCTCACTCAAAGGCGGTAATACGGTTATCCACAGA
ATCAGGGGATAACGCAGGAAAGAACATGTGAGCAAAAGGCCAGCAAAAGGCCAGGAACCGTAAAAAGGCC
GCGTTGCTGGCGTTTTTCCATAGGCTCCGCCCCCCTGACGAGCATCACAAAAATCGACGCTCAAGTCAGA
GGTGGCGAAACCCGACAGGACTATAAAGATACCAGGCGTTTCCCCCTGGAAGCTCCCTCGTGCGCTCTCC
TGTTCCGACCCTGCCGCTTACCGGATACCTGTCCGCCTTTCTCCCTTCGGGAAGCGTGGCGCTTTCTCAT
AGCTCACGCTGTAGGTATCTCAGTTCGGTGTAGGTCGTTCGCTCCAAGCTGGGCTGTGTGCACGAACCCC
CCGTTCAGCCCGACCGCTGCGCCTTATCCGGTAACTATCGTCTTGAGTCCAACCCGGTAAGACACGACTT
ATCGCCACTGGCAGCAGCCACTGGTAACAGGATTAGCAGAGCGAGGTATGTAGGCGGTGCTACAGAGTTC
TTGAAGTGGTGGCCTAACTACGGCTACACTAGAAGGACAGTATTTGGTATCTGCGCTCTGCTGAAGCCAG
TTACCTTCGGAAAAAGAGTTGGTAGCTCTTGATCCGGCAAACAAACCACCGCTGGTAGCGGTGGTTTTTT
TGTTTGCAAGCAGCAGATTACGCGCAGAAAAAAAGGATCTCAAGAAGATCCTTTGATCTTTTCTACGGGG
TCTGACGCTCAGTGGAACGAAAACTCACGTTAAGGGATTTTGGTCATGAGATTATCAAAAAGGATCTTCA
CCTAGATCCTTTTAAATTAAAAATGAAGTTTTAAATCAATCTAAAGTATATATGAGTAAACTTGGTCTGA
CAGTTACCAATGCTTAATCAGTGAGGCACCTATCTCAGCGATCTGTCTATTTCGTTCATCCATAGTTGCC
TGACTCCCCGTCGTGTAGATAACTACGATACGGGAGGGCTTACCATCTGGCCCCAGTGCTGCAATGATAC
CGCGAGACCCACGCTCACCGGCTCCAGATTTATCAGCAATAAACCAGCCAGCCGGAAGGGCCGAGCGCAG
AAGTGGTCCTGCAACTTTATCCGCCTCCATCCAGTCTATTAATTGTTGCCGGGAAGCTAGAGTAAGTAGT
TCGCCAGTTAATAGTTTGCGCAACGTTGTTGCCATTGCTGCAGGCATCGTGGTGTCACGCTCGTCGTTTG
GTATGGCTTCATTCAGCTCCGGTTCCCAACGATCAAGGCGAGTTACATGATCCCCCATGTTGTGCAAAAA
AGCGGTTAGCTCCTTCGGTCCTCCGATCGTTGTCAGAAGTAAGTTGGCCGCAGTGTTATCACTCATGGTT
ATGGCAGCACTGCATAATTCTCTTACTGTCATGCCATCCGTAAGATGCTTTTCTGTGACTGGTGAGTACT
CAACCAAGTCATTCTGAGAATAGTGTATGCGGCGACCGAGTTGCTCTTGCCCGGCGTCAACACGGGATAA
TACCGCGCCACATAGCAGAACTTTAAAAGTGCTCATCATTGGAAAACGTTCTTCGGGGCGAAAACTCTCA
AGGATCTTACCGCTGTTGAGATCCAGTTCGATGTAACCCACTCGTGCACCCAACTGATCTTCAGCATCTT
TTACTTTCACCAGCGTTTCTGGGTGAGCAAAAACAGGAAGGCAAAATGCCGCAAAAAAGGGAATAAGGGC
GACACGGAAATGTTGAATACTCATACTCTTCCTTTTTCAATATTATTGAAGCATTTATCAGGGTTATTGT
CTCATGAGCGGATACATATTTGAATGTATTTAGAAAAATAAACAAATAGGGGTTCCGCGCACATTTCCCC
GAAAAGTGCCACCTGACGTCTAAGAAACCATTATTATCATGACATTAACCTATAAAAATAGGCGTATCAC
GAG
Features (pLannotate 1.2.2; 11 found; start..end, strand, type, name):
    535..605     +  ncRNA          naRNA4 (fragment): Accession: RF02564 - Nucleoid-associated noncoding RNA 4 (CssrE)
    678..1955    -  CDS            ybhC: YBHC_ECOLI - Experimental evidence at protein level: Swiss-Prot protein existence level 1. Putative thioesterase. Does not bind pectin, and has no pectinesterase activity. From Escherichia coli (strain K12).
   2148..2313    +  promoter       araBAD promoter: araBAD; promoter of the L-arabinose operon of E. coli; the araC regulatory gene is transcribed in the opposite direction (Guzman et al., 1995)
   2459..2932    -  CDS            ybhB: YBHB_ECOLI - Experimental evidence at protein level: Swiss-Prot protein existence level 1. From Escherichia coli (strain K12).
   2994..4280    -  CDS            bioA: BIOA_ECOLI - Experimental evidence at protein level: Swiss-Prot protein existence level 1. Catalyzes the transfer of the alpha-amino group from S- adenosyl-L-methionine (SAM) to 7-keto-8-aminopelargonic acid (KAPA) to form 7,8-diaminopelargonic acid (DAPA). It is the only animotransferase known to utilize SAM as an amino donor (PubMed:1092681). Complements a bioU deletion in Synechocystis PCC 6803 (PubMed:32042199). From Escherichia coli (strain K12).
   4367..4504    +  CDS            bioB (fragment): BIOB_ECOLI - Experimental evidence at protein level: Swiss-Prot protein existence level 1. Catalyzes the conversion of dethiobiotin (DTB) to biotin by the insertion of a sulfur atom into dethiobiotin via a radical-based mechanism. From Escherichia coli (strain K12).
   4543..4589    +  misc_feature   bom (fragment): basis of mobility region from pBR322
   4775..5363    -  rep_origin     ori: high-copy-number ColE1/pMB1/pBR322/pUC origin of replication
   5534..6394    -  CDS            AmpR: β-lactamase; bla; confers resistance to ampicillin, carbenicillin, and related antibiotics
   6395..6499    -  promoter       AmpR promoter: bla
   6581..438     +  CDS            ybhJ (fragment) (across the origin): YBHJ_ECOLI - Protein inferred from homology: Swiss-Prot protein existence level 3. From Escherichia coli (strain K12).
