[The description below was written by a language model from this plasmid's Addgene catalogue record and pLannotate feature annotations shown in this document.]
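Description:
pTGV-ProK Express SMR5454 is an empty bacterial expression backbone of 6,583 bp from the TGV transgenic vector series, which was designed for single-copy expression of genes from the Escherichia coli chromosome. It replicates in E. coli through a high-copy ColE1/pMB1-type origin, next to a fragment of the pBR322 bom region. Selection is with ampicillin, through the β-lactamase gene and its native bla promoter. According to the depositor, it is pTGV-Light with an arabinose-inducible PBAD promoter added upstream of the multiple cloning site, so that a cloned transgene can be expressed in a regulatable way.

No insert is present. Apart from the plasmid maintenance elements, the annotated features are stretches of E. coli K-12 chromosomal sequence: a ybhJ fragment spanning the plasmid origin, a partial naRNA4 noncoding RNA, ybhC, ybhB, bioA and the start of bioB. The araBAD promoter lies between ybhC and ybhB, so E. coli genomic DNA flanks the promoter and the cloning region on both sides. This layout fits the series' stated aim, with the flanking sequences probably acting as homology arms for recombining the cassette into the chromosome near the bio locus, although the record does not describe the integration mechanism. The multiple cloning site itself is not annotated in the feature table.

The plasmid carries no araC gene. The depositor notes that the AraC regulator needed for PBAD control must be expressed from its normal chromosomal location in the host. The vector is therefore suited to cloning a gene of interest by restriction enzyme methods for arabinose-controlled expression in E. coli.
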