Addgene plasmid #28034: pTGV-ProK Express SMR5454
Purpose: (Empty Backbone)
Depositing lab: Susan Rosenberg. Depositing organization: Baylor College of Medicine. Publication: The TGV transgenic vectors for single-copy gene expression from the Escherichia coli chromosome. Gumbiner-Russo LM, Lombardo MJ, Ponder RG, Rosenberg SM. Gene. 2001 Jul 25. 273(1):97-104. 10.1016/S0378-1119(01)00565-0 PubMed 11483365.
Backbone
  Vector backbone: n/a
  Backbone size (bp): 6583
  Vector type: Bacterial Expression
Growth in bacteria
  Bacterial resistance: Ampicillin, 100 μg/mL
  Growth temperature: 37°C
  Growth strain: DH5alpha
  Copy number: Unknown
Gene/Insert
  Gene/Insert name: None
  Cloning method: Restriction Enzyme
  Sequencing primers: 5′ n/a
Terms and licenses: Academic/Nonprofit Terms; Industry Terms: Not Available to Industry
Depositor comments: pTGV-ProkExpress is pTGV-Light (Addgene plasmid number 28032) with an arabinose-inducible promoter (PBAD) upstream of the multiple cloning site to allow regulatable expression of the transgene. The AraC protein, required for PBAD regulation must be expressed from its normal chromosomal location.
How to cite: pTGV-ProK Express SMR5454 was a gift from Susan Rosenberg (Addgene plasmid # 28034 ; http://n2t.net/addgene:28034 ; RRID:Addgene_28034)
