>Addgene plasmid #28034 | pTGV-ProK Express SMR5454 | addgene partial sequence | sequence record 34353 | 28034 with ARA_promoter-F (5' ctgacgctttttatcgcaactctctactg 3')
CTAGAGCTCGAGGTAGATCTGAAAGCTTGAATCGATGTACGTACCGGTGCGAACGGGAAGGTAAAAAGAC
AAAAAGTTGTTTTTAATACCTTTAAGTGATACCAGATGGCATTGCGCCATCTGGCAGAGTGATTAACTAA
ACATCGCAGTAATCGAGGCGCTTGCCAGAGAGTGGAAATGAACGTTAAACCCGACCATCGCGCCGCTGGC
ACCTTCATCGACATCAATACGTTCTATATCCAGCGCGTGAACGGTAAAAATGTAGCGATGAGTTTCGCCT
TTCGGCGGTGCTGCGCCATCGTACCCGGTTTTACCAAAGTCGGTACGCGTCTGCAAAACGCCGTCTGGCA
TTGCTACCAGACCAGAGCCAAACCCTTGCGGTAATACGCGGGTATCAGCGGGTAAGTTAACAACTACCCA
GTGCCACCAGCCGGAGCCGGTTGGCGCATCCGGGTCGTAGCAGGTGACAACAAAACTTTTCGTTCCCGCA
GGAACATCATCCCACGCCAGATGCGGTGAAATATTATCGCCATCGTAACCCATGCCGTTAAAGACATGAC
GATGCGGCAATTTATCGCCATCGCGCAGATCGTTACTGATGAGTTTCATGAACCCTCCTTTCTTGTTTGC
AGAAAGTGTAGCCAGAAACCCTCACGCGGACTTCTCGTTATTGGCAAAAAAATGTTTCATCCTGTACCGC
GCGGTTAACCGCTGCGGTCAGACGCTGCAACTGTTGCGGGAGAATAATATAGGGCGGCATCAGGTAAATC
AGTTTGCCAAAAGGCCGGATCCAGACACCCTGTTCGACAAAGAATTTTTGCAGCGCCGCCATATTCACCG
GATGAGTGGTTTCGACCACGCCAATGGCCCCCAGTACGCGCACATCGGCAACCATTTCGACATCACGGGC
GGGGGCAAGTTGCTCGCGCAGCTGTACTTCAATATCCGCCACCTGT
